>Addgene plasmid #160096 | pLX304_zeo_eGFP_V5 | addgene full sequence | sequence record 314283 | Addgene NGS Result
TTGCGCCTTTTCCAAGGCAGCCCTGGGTTTGCGCAGGGACGCGGCTGCTCTGGGCGTGGTTCCGGGAAAC
GCAGCGGCGCCGACCCTGGGTCTCGCACATTCTTCACGTCCGTTCGCAGCGTCACCCGGATCTTCGCCGC
TACCCTTGTGGGCCCCCCGGCGACGCTTCCTGCTCCGCCCCTAAGTCGGGAAGGTTCCTTGCGGTTCGCG
GCGTGCCGGACGTGACAAACGGAAGCCGCACGTCTCACTAGTACCCTCGCAGACGGACAGCGCCAGGGAG
CAATGGCAGCGCGCCGACCGCGATGGGCTGTGGCCAATAGCGGCTGCTCAGCAGGGCGCGCCGAGAGCAG
CGGCCGGGAAGGGGCGGTGCGGGAGGCGGGGTGTGGGGCGGTAGTGTGGGCCCTGTTCCTGCCCGCGCGG
TGTTCCGCATTCTGCAAGCCTCCGGAGCGCACGTCGGCAGTCGGCTCCCTCGTTGACCGAATCACCGACC
TCTCTCCCCAGGGGGTACCACCATGGCCAAGTTGACCAGTGCCGTTCCGGTGCTCACCGCGCGCGACGTC
GCCGGAGCGGTCGAGTTCTGGACCGACCGGCTCGGGTTCTCCCGGGACTTCGTGGAGGACGACTTCGCCG
GTGTGGTCCGGGACGACGTGACCCTGTTCATCAGCGCGGTCCAGGACCAGGTGGTGCCGGACAACACCCT
GGCCTGGGTGTGGGTGCGCGGCCTGGACGAGCTGTACGCCGAGTGGTCGGAGGTCGTGTCCACGAACTTC
CGGGACGCCTCCGGGCCGGCCATGACCGAGATCGGCGAGCAGCCGTGGGGGCGGGAGTTCGCCCTGCGCG
ACCCGGCCGGCAACTGCGTGCACTTCGTGGCCGAGGAGCAGGACTGACTGCAGCTGCAGTAGTAAGAATT
CTAGATCTTGAGACAAATGGCAGTATTCATCCACAATTTTAAAAGAAAAGGGGGGATTGGGGGGTACAGT
GCAGGGGAAAGAATAGTAGACATAATAGCAACAGACATACAAACTAAAGAATTACAAAAACAAATTACAA
AAATTCAAAATTTTCGGGTTTATTACAGGGACAGCAGAGATCCACTTTGGCGCCGGCTCGAGGGGGCCCG
GGGTTATTAATAGTAATCAATTACGGGGTCATTAGTTCATAGCCCATATATGGAGTTCCGCGTTACATAA
CTTACGGTAAATGGCCCGCCTGGCTGACCGCCCAACGACCCCCGCCCATTGACGTCAATAATGACGTATG
TTCCCATAGTAACGCCAATAGGGACTTTCCATTGACGTCAATGGGTGGAGTATTTACGGTAAACTGCCCA
CTTGGCAGTACATCAAGTGTATCATATGCCAAGTACGCCCCCTATTGACGTCAATGACGGTAAATGGCCC
GCCTGGCATTATGCCCAGTACATGACCTTATGGGACTTTCCTACTTGGCAGTACATCTACGTATTAGTCA
TCGCTATTACCATGGTGATGCGGTTTTGGCAGTACATCAATGGGCGTGGATAGCGGTTTGACTCACGGGG
ATTTCCAAGTCTCCACCCCATTGACGTCAATGGGAGTTTGTTTTGGCACCAAAATCAACGGGACTTTCCA
AAATGTCGTAACAACTCCGCCCCATTGACGCAAATGGGCGGTAGGCGTGTACGGTGGGAGGTCTATATAA
GCAGAGCTCTCTGGCTAACTGTCGGGATCAACAAGTTTGTACAAAAAAGCAGGCTCCGCGGCCGCCCCCT
TCACCATGGTGAGCAAGGGCGAGGAGCTGTTCACCGGGGTGGTGCCCATCCTGGTCGAGCTGGACGGCGA
CGTAAACGGCCACAAGTTCAGCGTGTCTGGCGAGGGCGAGGGCGATGCCACCTACGGCAAGCTGACCCTG
AAGTTCATCTGCACCACCGGCAAGCTGCCCGTGCCCTGGCCCACCCTCGTGACCACCCTGACCTACGGCG
TGCAGTGCTTCAGCCGCTACCCCGACCACATGAAGCAGCACGACTTCTTCAAGTCCGCCATGCCCGAAGG
CTACGTCCAGGAGCGCACCATCTTCTTCAAGGACGACGGCAACTACAAGACCCGCGCCGAGGTGAAGTTC
GAGGGCGACACCCTGGTGAACCGCATCGAGCTGAAGGGCATCGACTTCAAGGAGGACGGCAACATCCTGG
GGCACAAGCTGGAGTACAACTACAACAGCCACAACGTCTATATCATGGCCGACAAGCAGAAGAACGGCAT
CAAGGCGAACTTCAAGATCCGCCACAACATCGAGGACGGCAGCGTGCAGCTCGCCGACCACTACCAGCAG
AACACCCCCATCGGCGACGGCCCCGTGCTGCTGCCCGACAACCACTACCTGAGCACCCAGTCCGCCCTGA
GCAAAGACCCCAACGAGAAGCGCGATCACATGGTCCTGCTGGAGTTCGTGACCGCCGCCGGGATCACTCT
CGGCATGGACGAGCTGTACAAGTCCAAGGGTGGGCGCGCCGACCCAGCTTTCTTGTACAAAGTGGTTGGT
AAGCCTATCCCTAACCCTCTCCTCGGTCTCGATTCTACGTAGTAATGAGCTAGCGCTAACCGGTGGCGCG
TTAAGTCGACAATCAACCTCTGGATTACAAAATTTGTGAAAGATTGACTGGTATTCTTAACTATGTTGCT
CCTTTTACGCTATGTGGATACGCTGCTTTAATGCCTTTGTATCATGCTATTGCTTCCCGTATGGCTTTCA
TTTTCTCCTCCTTGTATAAATCCTGGTTGCTGTCTCTTTATGAGGAGTTGTGGCCCGTTGTCAGGCAACG
TGGCGTGGTGTGCACTGTGTTTGCTGACGCAACCCCCACTGGTTGGGGCATTGCCACCACCTGTCAGCTC
CTTTCCGGGACTTTCGCTTTCCCCCTCCCTATTGCCACGGCGGAACTCATCGCCGCCTGCCTTGCCCGCT
GCTGGACAGGGGCTCGGCTGTTGGGCACTGACAATTCCGTGGTGTTGTCGGGGAAATCATCGTCCTTTCC
TTGGCTGCTCGCCTGTGTTGCCACCTGGATTCTGCGCGGGACGTCCTTCTGCTACGTCCCTTCGGCCCTC
AATCCAGCGGACCTTCCTTCCCGCGGCCTGCTGCCGGCTCTGCGGCCTCTTCCGCGTCTTCGCCTTCGCC
CTCAGACGAGTCGGATCTCCCTTTGGGCCGCCTCCCCGCGTCGACTTTAAGACCAATGACTTACAAGGCA
GCTGTAGATCTTAGCCACTTTTTAAAAGAAAAGGGGGGACTGGAAGGGCTAATTCACTCCCAACGAAGAC
AAGATCTGCTTTTTGCTTGTACTGGGTCTCTCTGGTTAGACCAGATCTGAGCCTGGGAGCTCTCTGGCTA
ACTAGGGAACCCACTGCTTAAGCCTCAATAAAGCTTGCCTTGAGTGCTTCAAGTAGTGTGTGCCCGTCTG
TTGTGTGACTCTGGTAACTAGAGATCCCTCAGACCCTTTTAGTCAGTGTGGAAAATCTCTAGCAGTACGT
ATAGTAGTTCATGTCATCTTATTATTCAGTATTTATAACTTGCAAAGAAATGAATATCAGAGAGTGAGAG
GAACTTGTTTATTGCAGCTTATAATGGTTACAAATAAAGCAATAGCATCACAAATTTCACAAATAAAGCA
TTTTTTTCACTGCATTCTAGTTGTGGTTTGTCCAAACTCATCAATGTATCTTATCATGTCTGGCTCTAGC
TATCCCGCCCCTAACTCCGCCCATCCCGCCCCTAACTCCGCCCAGTTCCGCCCATTCTCCGCCCCATGGC
TGACTAATTTTTTTTATTTATGCAGAGGCCGAGGCCGCCTCGGCCTCTGAGCTATTCCAGAAGTAGTGAG
GAGGCTTTTTTGGAGGCCTAGGGACGTACCCAATTCGCCCTATAGTGAGTCGTATTACGCGCGCTCACTG
GCCGTCGTTTTACAACGTCGTGACTGGGAAAACCCTGGCGTTACCCAACTTAATCGCCTTGCAGCACATC
CCCCTTTCGCCAGCTGGCGTAATAGCGAAGAGGCCCGCACCGATCGCCCTTCCCAACAGTTGCGCAGCCT
GAATGGCGAATGGG
[124 nt withheld, positions 4075-4198]
C
[91 nt withheld, positions 4200-4290]
A
[49 nt withheld, positions 4292-4340]
CCTTTGACGTTGGAGTCCACGTTCTTT
[37 nt withheld, positions 4368-4404]
ACCCTATCTCGGTCTATTCTTTTGATTTATAAGGGATTTTGCCGATTTCGGCCTATTGGTTAAAAAATGA
GCTGATTTAACAAAAATTTAACGCGAATTTTAACAAAATATTAACGCTTACAATTTAGGTGGCACTTTTC
GGGGAAATGTGCGCGGAACCCCTATTTGTTTATTTTTCTAAATACATTCAAATATGTATCCGCTCATGAG
ACAATAACCCTGATAAATGCTTCAATAATATTGAAAAAGGAAGAGTATGAGTATTCAACATTTCCGTGTC
GCCCTTATTCCCTTTTTTGCGGCATTTTGCCTTCCTGTTTTTGCTCACCCAGAAACGCTGGTGAAAGTAA
AAGATGCTGAAGATCAGTTGGGTGCACGAGTGGGTTACATCGAACTGGATCTCAACAGCGGTAAGATCCT
TGAGAGTTTTCGCCCCGAAGAACGTTTTCCAATGATGAGCACTTTTAAAGTTCTGCTATGTGGCGCGGTA
TTATCCCGTATTGACGCCGGGCAAGAGCAACTCGGTCGCCGCATACACTATTCTCAGAATGACTTGGTTG
AGTACTCACCAGTCACAGAAAAGCATCTTACGGATGGCATGACAGTAAGAGAATTATGCAGTGCTGCCAT
AACCATGAGTGATAACACTGCGGCCAACTTACTTCTGACAACGATCGGAGGACCGAAGGAGCTAACCGCT
TTTTTGCACAACATGGGGGATCATGTAACTCGCCTTGATCGTTGGGAACCGGAGCTGAATGAAGCCATAC
CAAACGACGAGCGTGACACCACGATGCCTGTAGCAATGGCAACAACGTTGCGCAAACTATTAACTGGCGA
ACTACTTACTCTAGCTTCCCGGCAACAATTAATAGACTGGATGGAGGCGGATAAAGTTGCAGGACCACTT
CTGCGCTCGGCCCTTCCGGCTGGCTGGTTTATTGCTGATAAATCTGGAGCCGGTGAGCGTGGGTCTCGCG
GTATCATTGCAGCACTGGGGCCAGATGGTAAGCCCTCCCGTATCGTAGTTATCTACACGACGGGGAGTCA
GGCAACTATGGATGAACGAAATAGACAGATCGCTGAGATAGGTGCCTCACTGATTAAGCATTGGTAACTG
TCAGACCAAGTTTACTCATATATACTTTAGATTGATTTAAAACTTCATTTTTAATTTAAAAGGATCTAGG
TGAAGATCCTTTTTGATAATCTCATGACCAAAATCCCTTAACGTGAGTTTTCGTTCCACTGAGCGTCAGA
CCCCGTAGAAAAGATCAAAGGATCTTCTTGAGATCCTTTTTTTCTGCGCATAATCTGCTGCTTGCAAACA
AAAAAACCACCGCTACCAGCGGTGGTTTGTTTGCCGGATCAAGAGCTACCAACTCTTTTTCCGAAGGTAA
CTGGCTTCAGCAGAGCGCAGATACCAAATACTGTTCTTCTAGTGTAGCCGTAGTTAGGCCACCACTTCAA
GAACTCTGTAGCACCGCCTACATACCTCGCTCTGCTAATCCTGTTACCAGTGGCTGCTGCCAGTGGCGAT
AAGTCGTGTCTTACCGGGTTGGACTCAAGACGATAGTTACCGGATAAGGCGCAGCGGTCGGGCTGAACGG
GGGGTTCGTGCACACAGCCCAGCTTGGAGCGAACGACCTACACCGAACTGAGATACCTACAGCGTGAGCT
ATGAGAAAGCGCCACGCTTCCCGAAGGGAGAAAGGCGGACAGGTATCCGGTAAGCGGCAGGGTCGGAACA
GGAGAGCGCACGAGGGAGCTTCCAGGGGGAAACGCCTGGTATCTTTATAGTCCTGTCGGGTTTCGCCACC
TCTGACTTGAGCGTCGATTTTTGTGATGCTCGTCAGGGGGGCGGAGCCTATGGAAAAACGCCAGCAACGC
GGCCTTTTTACGGTTCCTGGCCTTTTGCTGGCCTTTTGCTCACATGTTCTTTCCTGCGTTATCCCCTGAT
TCTGTGGATAACCGTATTACCGCCTTTGAGTGAGCTGATACCGCTCGCCGCAGCCGAACGACCGAGCGCA
GCGAGTCAGTGAGCGAGGAAGCGGAAGAGCGCCCAATACGCAAACCGCCTCTCCCCGCGCGTTGGCCGAT
TCATTAATGCAGCTGGCACGACAGGTTTCCCGACTGGAAAGCGGGCAGTGAGCGCAACGCAATTAATGTG
AGTTAGCTCACTCATTAGGCACCCCAGGCTTTACACTTTATGCTTCCGGCTCGTATGTTGTGTGGAATTG
TGAGCGGATAACAATTTCACACAGGAAACAGCTATGACCATGATTACGCCAAGCGCGCAATTAACCCTCA
CTAAAGGGAACAAAAGCTGGAGCTGCAAGCTTAATGTAGTCTTATGCAATACTCTTGTAGTCTTGCAACA
TGGTAACGATGAGTTAGCAACATGCCTTACAAGGAGAGAAAAAGCACCGTGCATGCCGATTGGTGGAAGT
AAGGTGGTACGATCGTGCCTTATTAGGAAGGCAACAGACGGGTCTGACATGGATTGGACGAACCACTGAA
TTGCCGCATTGCAGAGATATTGTATTTAAGTGCCTAGCTCGATACATAAACGGGTCTCTCTGGTTAGACC
AGATCTGAGCCTGGGAGCTCTCTGGCTAACTAGGGAACCCACTGCTTAAGCCTCAATAAAGCTTGCCTTG
AGTGCTTCAAGTAGTGTGTGCCCGTCTGTTGTGTGACTCTGGTAACTAGAGATCCCTCAGACCCTTTTAG
TCAGTGTGGAAAATCTCTAGCAGTGGCGCCCGAACAGGGACTTGAAAGCGAAAGGGAAACCAGAGGAGCT
CTCTCGACGCAGGACTCGGCTTGCTGAAGCGCGCACGGCAAGAGGCGAGGGGCGGCGACTGGTGAGTACG
CCAAAAATTTTGACTAGCGGAGGCTAGAAGGAGAGAGATGGGTGCGAGAGCGTCAGTATTAAGCGGGGGA
GAATTAGATCGCGATGGGAAAAAATTCGGTTAAGGCCAGGGGGAAAGAAAAAATATAAATTAAAACATAT
AGTATGGGCAAGCAGGGAGCTAGAACGATTCGCAGTTAATCCTGGCCTGTTAGAAACATCAGAAGGCTGT
AGACAAATACTGGGACAGCTACAACCATCCCTTCAGACAGGATCAGAAGAACTTAGATCATTATATAATA
CAGTAGCAACCCTCTATTGTGTGCATCAAAGGATAGAGATAAAAGACACCAAGGAAGCTTTAGACAAGAT
AGAGGAAGAGCAAAACAAAAGTAAGACCACCGCACAGCAAGCGGCCGCTGATCTTCAGACCTGGAGGAGG
AGATATGAGGGACAATTGGAGAAGTGAATTATATAAATATAAAGTAGTAAAAATTGAACCATTAGGAGTA
GCACCCACCAAGGCAAAGAGAAGAGTGGTGCAGAGAGAAAAAAGAGCAGTGGGAATAGGAGCTTTGTTCC
TTGGGTTCTTGGGAGCAGCAGGAAGCACTATGGGCGCAGCGTCAATGACGCTGACGGTACAGGCCAGACA
ATTATTGTCTGGTATAGTGCAGCAGCAGAACAATTTGCTGAGGGCTATTGAGGCGCAACAGCATCTGTTG
CAACTCACAGTCTGGGGCATCAAGCAGCTCCAGGCAAGAATCCTGGCTGTGGAAAGATACCTAAAGGATC
AACAGCTCCTGGGGATTTGGGGTTGCTCTGGAAAACTCATTTGCACCACTGCTGTGCCTTGGAATGCTAG
TTGGAGTAATAAATCTCTGGAACAGATTTGGAATCACACGACCTGGATGGAGTGGGACAGAGAAATTAAC
AATTACACAAGCTTAATACACTCCTTAATTGAAGAATCGCAAAACCAGCAAGAAAAGAATGAACAAGAAT
TATTGGAATTAGATAAATGGGCAAGTTTGTGGAATTGGTTTAACATAACAAATTGGCTGTGGTATATAAA
ATTATTCATAATGATAGTAGGAGGCTTGGTAGGTTTAAGAATAGTTTTTGCTGTACTTTCTATAGTGAAT
AGAGTTAGGCAGGGATATTCACCATTATCGTTTCAGACCCACCTCCCAACCCCGAGGGGACCC
Features (pLannotate 1.2.2; 31 found; start..end, strand, type, name):
      1..501     +  promoter       hPGK promoter: human phosphoglycerate kinase 1 promoter
    513..887     +  CDS            BleoR: antibiotic-binding protein; Sh ble from Streptoalloteichus hindustanus; confers resistance to bleomycin, phleomycin, and Zeocin™
    947..1064    +  misc_feature   cPPT/CTS: central polypurine tract and central termination sequence of HIV-1
   1181..1484    +  enhancer       CMV enhancer: human cytomegalovirus immediate early enhancer
   1485..1688    +  promoter       CMV promoter: human cytomegalovirus (CMV) immediate early promoter
   1711..1735    +  protein_bind   attB1: mutant version of attB; recombination site for the Gateway® BP reaction BP Clonase™
   1756..2472    +  CDS            EGFP: EGFP is a basic (constitutively fluorescent) green fluorescent protein published in 1996, derived from Aequorea victoria. It is reported to be a rapidly-maturing weak dimer with moderate acid sensitivity.
   2492..2516    -  protein_bind   attB2: mutant version of attB; recombination site for the Gateway® BP reaction BP Clonase™
   2518..2559    +  CDS            V5 tag: epitope tag from simian virus 5
   2601..3189    +  misc_feature   WPRE: woodchuck hepatitis virus posttranscriptional regulatory element
   3240..3259    +  misc_feature   cPPT/CTS (fragment): central polypurine tract and central termination sequence of HIV-1
   3261..3494    +  LTR            3' LTR (ΔU3): self-inactivating 3' long terminal repeat (LTR) from HIV-1
   3572..3693    +  polyA_signal   SV40 poly(A) signal: SV40 polyadenylation signal
   3733..3868    +  rep_origin     SV40 ori: SV40 origin of replication
   3889..3907    -  promoter       T7 promoter: promoter for bacteriophage T7 RNA polymerase
   3915..4070    +  CDS            lacZα (fragment): LacZα fragment of β-galactosidase; lacZ fragment
   4075..4503    +  rep_origin     f1 ori (sequence partly withheld): f1 bacteriophage origin of replication; arrow indicates direction of (+) strand synthesis
   4556..4660    +  promoter       AmpR promoter: bla
   4661..5521    +  CDS            AmpR: β-lactamase; bla; confers resistance to ampicillin, carbenicillin, and related antibiotics
   5692..6280    +  rep_origin     ori: high-copy-number ColE1/pMB1/pBR322/pUC origin of replication
   6463..6555    +  CDS            lacI (fragment): lac repressor; lacI; The lac repressor binds to the lac operator to inhibit transcription in E. coli. This inhibition can be relieved by adding lactose or isopropyl-β-D-thiogalactopyranoside (IPTG).
   6568..6589    +  protein_bind   CAP binding site: CAP binding activates transcription in the presence of cAMP. E. coli catabolite activator protein
   6604..6634    +  promoter       lac promoter: promoter for the E. coli lac operon
   6642..6658    +  protein_bind   lac operator: The lac repressor binds to the lac operator to inhibit transcription in E. coli. This inhibition can be relieved by adding lactose or isopropyl-β-D-thiogalactopyranoside (IPTG). lac repressor encoded by lacI
   6703..6721    +  promoter       T3 promoter: promoter for bacteriophage T3 RNA polymerase
   6749..6975    +  promoter       RSV promoter: Rous sarcoma virus enhancer/promoter
   6976..7156    +  LTR            5' LTR (truncated): truncated 5' long terminal repeat (LTR) from HIV-1
   7203..7328    +  misc_feature   HIV-1 Ψ: packaging signal of human immunodeficiency virus type 1
   7312..7675    +  CDS            HIV-1 gag (fragment): gag protein from human immunodeficiency virus 1; gag
   7821..8054    +  misc_feature   RRE: The Rev response element (RRE) of HIV-1 allows for Rev-dependent mRNA export from the nucleus to the cytoplasm.
   8431..8457    +  CDS            Rev (fragment): human immunodeficiency virus 1 (HIV-1) Rev protein; rev; enhances nuclear export of unspliced and incompletely spliced viral mRNAs
