[The description below was written by a language model from this plasmid's Addgene catalogue record and pLannotate feature annotations shown in this document.]
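Description:
pLX304_zeo_eGFP_V5 is a lentiviral mammalian expression plasmid of about 8.5 kb, built on a pLX304 backbone in which the mammalian selection cassette confers Zeocin resistance. It is propagated in E. coli through a high-copy ColE1/pUC-type origin with ampicillin selection (β-lactamase under its own promoter). The backbone also carries an f1 origin, an SV40 origin and poly(A) signal, and remnants of lac and T7/T3 cloning-vector elements.

The viral portion has a third-generation, self-inactivating layout. An RSV promoter fused to a truncated HIV-1 5' LTR drives genomic RNA production in packaging cells. It is followed by the Ψ packaging signal with a gag fragment, the Rev response element for Rev-dependent nuclear export, and a cPPT/CTS element that aids nuclear import of the reverse-transcribed genome. The ΔU3 3' LTR inactivates LTR promoter activity after integration.

Two independent expression units sit between the LTRs. The human PGK promoter drives the Sh ble gene (BleoR), which allows Zeocin selection of transduced cells. The CMV immediate-early enhancer/promoter drives EGFP. The EGFP coding sequence is flanked by attB1 and attB2 sites, consistent with its introduction by Gateway recombination, and a V5 epitope follows attB2, which the record lists as a C-terminal tag on the insert. A WPRE downstream enhances transcript stability and expression.

The stated purpose is expression of eGFP in mammalian cells. The record does not describe a more specific role, but such a construct would suit use as a fluorescent, V5-detectable control alongside other open reading frames in the same backbone.
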