Addgene plasmid #160096: pLX304_zeo_eGFP_V5
Purpose: Expresses eGFP in mammalian cells
Depositing lab: Rizwan Haq. Depositing organization: Dana-Farber Cancer Institute. Publication: Inactivation of Fbxw7 impairs dsRNA sensing and confers resistance to PD-1 blockade. Gstalder C, Liu D, Miao D, Lutterbach B, DeVine AL, Lin C, Shettigar M, Pancholi P, Buchbinder EI, Carter SL, Manos MP, Rojas-Rudilla V, Brennick R, Gjini E, Chen PH, Lako A, Rodig S, Yoon CH, Freeman GJ, Barbie DA, Hodi FS, Miles W, Van Allen EM, Haq R. Cancer Discov. 2020 May 5. pii: 2159-8290.CD-19-1416. doi: 10.1158/2159-8290.CD-19-1416. PubMed 32371478.
Backbone
  Vector backbone: pLX304 backbone
  Vector type: Mammalian Expression, Lentiviral
  Selectable markers: Zeocin
Growth in bacteria
  Bacterial resistance: Ampicillin, 100 μg/mL
  Growth temperature: 37°C
  Growth strain: NEB Stable
  Copy number: High Copy
Gene/Insert
  Gene/Insert name: eGFP
  Species: Synthetic
  Tag / fusion protein: V5 (C terminal on insert)
  Cloning method: Gateway Cloning
  Sequencing primers: 5′ CMV-F; 3′ WPRE-R
Terms and licenses: Academic/Nonprofit Terms; Industry Terms: Not Available to Industry
How to cite: pLX304_zeo_eGFP_V5 was a gift from Rizwan Haq (Addgene plasmid # 160096 ; http://n2t.net/addgene:160096 ; RRID:Addgene_160096)
